>Addgene plasmid #74619 | pET28a-Hook3 N68A, W69A, K77A | depositor full sequence | sequence record 141345 | pET28a-Hook3 N68A, W69A, K77A sequence 6915 bps
CCAGCAGCATCCTGCGATGCAGATCCGGAACATAATGGTGCAGGGCGCTGACTTCCGCGTTTCCAGACTT
TACGAAACACGGAAACCGAAGACCATTCATGTTGTTGCTCAGGTCGCAGACGTTTTGCAGCAGCAGTCGC
TTCACGTTCGCTCGCGTATCGGTGATTCATTCTGCTAACCAGTAAGGCAACCCCGCCAGCCTAGCCGGGT
CCTCAACGACAGGAGCACGATCATGCGCACCCGTGGGGCCGCCATGCCGGCGATAATGGCCTGCTTCTCG
CCGAAACGTTTGGTGGCGGGACCAGTGACGAAGGCTTGAGCGAGGGCGTGCAAGATTCCGAATACCGCAA
GCGACAGGCCGATCATCGTCGCGCTCCAGCGAAAGCGGTCCTCGCCGAAAATGACCCAGAGCGCTGCCGG
CACCTGTCCTACGAGTTGCATGATAAAGAAGACAGTCATAAGTGCGGCGACGATAGTCATGCCCCGCGCC
CACCGGAAGGAGCTGACTGGGTTGAAGGCTCTCAAGGGCATCGGTCGAGATCCCGGTGCCTAATGAGTGA
GCTAACTTACATTAATTGCGTTGCGCTCACTGCCCGCTTTCCAGTCGGGAAACCTGTCGTGCCAGCTGCA
TTAATGAATCGGCCAACGCGCGGGGAGAGGCGGTTTGCGTATTGGGCGCCAGGGTGGTTTTTCTTTTCAC
CAGTGAGACGGGCAACAGCTGATTGCCCTTCACCGCCTGGCCCTGAGAGAGTTGCAGCAAGCGGTCCACG
CTGGTTTGCCCCAGCAGGCGAAAATCCTGTTTGATGGTGGTTAACGGCGGGATATAACATGAGCTGTCTT
CGGTATCGTCGTATCCCACTACCGAGATATCCGCACCAACGCGCAGCCCGGACTCGGTAATGGCGCGCAT
TGCGCCCAGCGCCATCTGATCGTTGGCAACCAGCATCGCAGTGGGAACGATGCCCTCATTCAGCATTTGC
ATGGTTTGTTGAAAACCGGACATGGCACTCCAGTCGCCTTCCCGTTCCGCTATCGGCTGAATTTGATTGC
GAGTGAGATATTTATGCCAGCCAGCCAGACGCAGACGCGCCGAGACAGAACTTAATGGGCCCGCTAACAG
CGCGATTTGCTGGTGACCCAATGCGACCAGATGCTCCACGCCCAGTCGCGTACCGTCTTCATGGGAGAAA
ATAATACTGTTGATGGGTGTCTGGTCAGAGACATCAAGAAATAACGCCGGAACATTAGTGCAGGCAGCTT
CCACAGCAATGGCATCCTGGTCATCCAGCGGATAGTTAATGATCAGCCCACTGACGCGTTGCGCGAGAAG
ATTGTGCACCGCCGCTTTACAGGCTTCGACGCCGCTTCGTTCTACCATCGACACCACCACGCTGGCACCC
AGTTGATCGGCGCGAGATTTAATCGCCGCGACAATTTGCGACGGCGCGTGCAGGGCCAGACTGGAGGTGG
CAACGCCAATCAGCAACGACTGTTTGCCCGCCAGTTGTTGTGCCACGCGGTTGGGAATGTAATTCAGCTC
CGCCATCGCCGCTTCCACTTTTTCCCGCGTTTTCGCAGAAACGTGGCTGGCCTGGTTCACCACGCGGGAA
ACGGTCTGATAAGAGACACCGGCATACTCTGCGACATCGTATAACGTTACTGGTTTCACATTCACCACCC
TGAATTGACTCTCTTCCGGGCGCTATCATGCCATACCGCGAAAGGTTTTGCGCCATTCGATGGTGTCCGG
GATCTCGACGCTCTCCCTTATGCGACTCCTGCATTAGGAAGCAGCCCAGTAGTAGGTTGAGGCCGTTGAG
CACCGCCGCCGCAAGGAATGGTGCATGCAAGGAGATGGCGCCCAACAGTCCCCCGGCCACGGGGCCTGCC
ACCATACCCACGCCGAAACAAGCGCTCATGAGCCCGAAGTGGCGAGCCCGATCTTCCCCATCGGTGATGT
CGGCGATATAGGCGCCAGCAACCGCACCTGTGGCGCCGGTGATGCCGGCCACGATGCGTCCGGCGTAGAG
GATCGAGATCTCGATCCCGCGAAATTAATACGACTCACTATAGGGGAATTGTGAGCGGATAACAATTCCC
CTCTAGAAATAATTTTGTTTAACTTTAAGAAGGAGATATACATGGGCAGCAGCCATCATCATCATCATCA
CAGCAGCGGCCTGGTGCCGCGCGGCAGCCATATGGCTAGCATGACTGGTGGACAGCAAATGGGTCGCGGA
TCCGAATTCTGGAGTCATCCACAATTTGAGAAGGGCGGCGGCAGTGGCGGCGGCAGTGGCGGCAGTGCCT
GGAGCCACCCGCAGTTCGAAAAAGGCAGTATGAGCAAAGGAGAAGAACTTTTCACTGGAGTTGTCCCAAT
TCTTGTTGAATTAGATGGTGATGTTAATGGGCACAAATTTTCTGTCCGTGGAGAGGGTGAAGGTGATGCT
ACAAACGGAAAACTCACCCTTAAATTTATTTGCACTACTGGAAAACTACCTGTTCCGTGGCCAACACTTG
TCACTACTCTGACCTATGGTGTTCAATGCTTTTCCCGTTATCCGGATCACATGAAACGGCATGACTTTTT
CAAGAGTGCCATGCCCGAAGGTTATGTACAGGAACGCACTATATCTTTCAAAGATGACGGGACCTACAAG
ACGCGTGCTGAAGTCAAGTTTGAAGGTGATACCCTTGTTAATCGTATCGAGTTAAAGGGTATTGATTTTA
AAGAAGATGGAAACATTCTTGGACACAAACTCGAATACAACTTTAACTCACACAATGTATACATCACGGC
AGACAAACAAAAGAATGGAATCAAAGCTAACTTCAAAATTCGCCACAACGTTGAAGATGGTTCCGTTCAA
CTAGCAGACCATTATCAACAAAATACTCCAATTGGCGATGGCCCTGTCCTTTTACCAGACAACCATTACC
TGTCGACACAATCTGTCCTTTCGAAAGATCCCAACGAAAAGCGTGACCACATGGTCCTTCTTGAGTTTGT
AACTGCTGCTGGGATTACACATGGCATGGATGAGCTCTACAAAGGATCCGAAAATCTGTATTTTCAGGGG
GGTGGAGGTGGTACCATGTTCAGCGTAGAGTCGCTGGAGCGGGCGGAGCTGTGCGAGAGCCTCCTCACTT
GGATCCAGACATTTAATGTGGATGCACCATGCCAGACCGTGGAAGATTTAACGAATGGGGTTGTGATGGC
CCAGGTTCTTCAAAAGATAGATCCTGCATATTTTGATGAAAATTGGCTAAACAGAATCAAAACTGAAGTA
GGAGATGCAGCAAGGCTAAAGATAAGCAATTTAGCAAAAATTTTAAAAGGAATCTTGGATTATAATCATG
AGATTTTAGGACAGCAAATTAATGACTTTACCCTTCCTGATGTGAACCTTATTGGGGAGCATTCTGATGC
AGCAGAGCTTGGAAGGATGCTTCAGCTCATCTTAGGCTGTGCTGTGAACTGTGAACAGAAGCAAGAGTAC
ATCCAAGCCATTATGATGATGGAGGAATCTGTTCAACATGTTGTCATGACAGCCATTCAAGAGCTGATGA
GTAAAGAATCTCCTGTCTCTGCTGGAAATGATGCCTATGTTGACCTTGATCGTCAGCTGAAGAAAACTAC
AGAGGAACTAAATGAAGCTTTGTCAGCAAAGGAAGAAATTGCTCAAAGATGCCATGAACTGGATATGCAG
GTTGCAGCATTGCAGGAAGAGAAAAGTAGTTTGTTGGCAGAGAATCAGGTATTAATGGAAAGACTCAATC
AATCTGATTCTATAGAAGACCCTAACAGTCCATAAGCGGCCGCACTCGAGCACCACCACCACCACCACTG
AGATCCGGCTGCTAACAAAGCCCGAAAGGAAGCTGAGTTGGCTGCTGCCACCGCTGAGCAATAACTAGCA
TAACCCCTTGGGGCCTCTAAACGGGTCTTGAGGGGTTTTTTGCTGAAAGGAGGAACTATATCCGGATTGG
CGAATGGG
[124 nt withheld, positions 3999-4122]
C
[91 nt withheld, positions 4124-4214]
A
[49 nt withheld, positions 4216-4264]
CCTTTGACGTTGGAGTCCACGTTCTTT
[37 nt withheld, positions 4292-4328]
ACCCTATCTCGGTCTATTCTTTTGATTTATAAGGGATTTTGCCGATTTCGGCCTATTGGTTAAAAAATGA
GCTGATTTAACAAAAATTTAACGCGAATTTTAACAAAATATTAACGCTTACAATTTCAGGTGGCACTTTT
CGGGGAAATGTGCGCGGAACCCCTATTTGTTTATTTTTCTAAATACATTCAAATATGTATCCGCTCATGA
ATTAATTCTTAGAAAAACTCATCGAGCATCAAATGAAACTGCAATTTATTCATATCAGGATTATCAATAC
CATATTTTTGAAAAAGCCGTTTCTGTAATGAAGGAGAAAACTCACCGAGGCAGTTCCATAGGATGGCAAG
ATCCTGGTATCGGTCTGCGATTCCGACTCGTCCAACATCAATACAACCTATTAATTTCCCCTCGTCAAAA
ATAAGGTTATCAAGTGAGAAATCACCATGAGTGACGACTGAATCCGGTGAGAATGGCAAAAGTTTATGCA
TTTCTTTCCAGACTTGTTCAACAGGCCAGCCATTACGCTCGTCATCAAAATCACTCGCATCAACCAAACC
GTTATTCATTCGTGATTGCGCCTGAGCGAGACGAAATACGCGATCGCTGTTAAAAGGACAATTACAAACA
GGAATCGAATGCAACCGGCGCAGGAACACTGCCAGCGCATCAACAATATTTTCACCTGAATCAGGATATT
CTTCTAATACCTGGAATGCTGTTTTCCCGGGGATCGCAGTGGTGAGTAACCATGCATCATCAGGAGTACG
GATAAAATGCTTGATGGTCGGAAGAGGCATAAATTCCGTCAGCCAGTTTAGTCTGACCATCTCATCTGTA
ACATCATTGGCAACGCTACCTTTGCCATGTTTCAGAAACAACTCTGGCGCATCGGGCTTCCCATACAATC
GATAGATTGTCGCACCTGATTGCCCGACATTATCGCGAGCCCATTTATACCCATATAAATCAGCATCCAT
GTTGGAATTTAATCGCGGCCTAGAGCAAGACGTTTCCCGTTGAATATGGCTCATAACACCCCTTGTATTA
CTGTTTATGTAAGCAGACAGTTTTATTGTTCATGACCAAAATCCCTTAACGTGAGTTTTCGTTCCACTGA
GCGTCAGACCCCGTAGAAAAGATCAAAGGATCTTCTTGAGATCCTTTTTTTCTGCGCGTAATCTGCTGCT
TGCAAACAAAAAAACCACCGCTACCAGCGGTGGTTTGTTTGCCGGATCAAGAGCTACCAACTCTTTTTCC
GAAGGTAACTGGCTTCAGCAGAGCGCAGATACCAAATACTGTCCTTCTAGTGTAGCCGTAGTTAGGCCAC
CACTTCAAGAACTCTGTAGCACCGCCTACATACCTCGCTCTGCTAATCCTGTTACCAGTGGCTGCTGCCA
GTGGCGATAAGTCGTGTCTTACCGGGTTGGACTCAAGACGATAGTTACCGGATAAGGCGCAGCGGTCGGG
CTGAACGGGGGGTTCGTGCACACAGCCCAGCTTGGAGCGAACGACCTACACCGAACTGAGATACCTACAG
CGTGAGCTATGAGAAAGCGCCACGCTTCCCGAAGGGAGAAAGGCGGACAGGTATCCGGTAAGCGGCAGGG
TCGGAACAGGAGAGCGCACGAGGGAGCTTCCAGGGGGAAACGCCTGGTATCTTTATAGTCCTGTCGGGTT
TCGCCACCTCTGACTTGAGCGTCGATTTTTGTGATGCTCGTCAGGGGGGCGGAGCCTATGGAAAAACGCC
AGCAACGCGGCCTTTTTACGGTTCCTGGCCTTTTGCTGGCCTTTTGCTCACATGTTCTTTCCTGCGTTAT
CCCCTGATTCTGTGGATAACCGTATTACCGCCTTTGAGTGAGCTGATACCGCTCGCCGCAGCCGAACGAC
CGAGCGCAGCGAGTCAGTGAGCGAGGAAGCGGAAGAGCGCCTGATGCGGTATTTTCTCCTTACGCATCTG
TGCGGTATTTCACACCGCATATATGGTGCACTCTCAGTACAATCTGCTCTGATGCCGCATAGTTAAGCCA
GTATACACTCCGCTATCGCTACGTGACTGGGTCATGGCTGCGCCCCGACACCCGCCAACACCCGCTGACG
CGCCCTGACGGGCTTGTCTGCTCCCGGCATCCGCTTACAGACAAGCTGTGACCGTCTCCGGGAGCTGCAT
GTGTCAGAGGTTTTCACCGTCATCACCGAAACGCGCGAGGCAGCTGCGGTAAAGCTCATCAGCGTGGTCG
TGAAGCGATTCACAGATGTCTGCCTGTTCATCCGCGTCCAGCTCGTTGAGTTTCTCCAGAAGCGTTAATG
TCTGGCTTCTGATAAAGCGGGCCATGTTAAGGGCGGTTTTTTCCTGTTTGGTCACTGATGCCTCCGTGTA
AGGGGGATTTCTGTTCATGGGGGTAATGATACCGATGAAACGAGAGAGGATGCTCACGATACGGGTTACT
GATGATGAACATGCCCGGTTACTGGAACGTTGTGAGGGTAAACAACTGGCGGTATGGATGCGGCGGGACC
AGAGAAAAATCACTCAGGGTCAATGCCAGCGCTTCGTTAATACAGATGTAGGTGTTCCACAGGGTAG
Features (pLannotate 1.2.2; 24 found; start..end, strand, type, name):
    247..538     -  CDS            TcR (fragment): tetracycline efflux protein; tet; confers resistance to tetracycline
    553..574     -  protein_bind   CAP binding site: CAP binding activates transcription in the presence of cAMP. E. coli catabolite activator protein
    587..1669    -  CDS            lacI: lac repressor; lacI; The lac repressor binds to the lac operator to inhibit transcription in E. coli. This inhibition can be relieved by adding lactose or isopropyl-β-D-thiogalactopyranoside (IPTG).
   1670..1747    -  promoter       lacI promoter: lacI
   1755..2034    -  CDS            TcR (fragment): tetracycline efflux protein; tet; confers resistance to tetracycline
   2056..2074    +  promoter       T7 promoter: promoter for bacteriophage T7 RNA polymerase
   2075..2099    +  protein_bind   lac operator: The lac repressor binds to the lac operator to inhibit transcription in E. coli. This inhibition can be relieved by adding lactose or isopropyl-β-D-thiogalactopyranoside (IPTG). lac repressor encoded by lacI
   2114..2136    +  RBS            RBS: efficient ribosome binding site from bacteriophage T7 gene 10 (Olins and Rangwala, 1989)
   2154..2170    +  CDS            capTEV™ (fragment): composite tag for in vivo biotinylation, TEV protease cleavage, and 6xHis tagging
   2181..2198    +  CDS            thrombin site: thrombin recognition and cleavage site
   2202..2234    +  CDS            T7 tag (gene 10 leader): leader peptide from bacteriophage T7 gene 10 promotes efficient translation in E. coli
   2310..2332    +  CDS            Strep-Tag II (fragment): peptide that binds Strep-Tactin®, an engineered form of streptavidin
   2340..3053    +  CDS            Superfolder GFP: Superfolder GFP is a basic (constitutively fluorescent) green fluorescent protein published in 2005, derived from Aequorea victoria. It is reported to be a very rapidly-maturing weak dimer.
   3096..3812    +  CDS            HOOK3 (fragment): HOOK3_HUMAN - Experimental evidence at protein level: Swiss-Prot protein existence level 1. (Microbial infection) May serve as a target for the spiC protein from Salmonella typhimurium, which inactivates it, leading to a strong alteration in cellular trafficking. From Homo sapiens (Human).
   3831..3848    +  CDS            9xHis (fragment): 9xHis affinity tag
   3858..3907    +  CDS            SET1 (fragment): solubility-enhancement tag derived from T7 phage gene 10B
   3915..3962    +  terminator     T7 terminator: transcription terminator for bacteriophage T7 RNA polymerase
   3999..4427    +  rep_origin     f1 ori (sequence partly withheld): f1 bacteriophage origin of replication; arrow indicates direction of (+) strand synthesis
   4481..4538    +  promoter       AmpR promoter (fragment): bla
   4547..5362    -  CDS            KanR: aminoglycoside phosphotransferase; aph(3')-Ia; confers resistance to kanamycin in bacteria or G418 (Geneticin®) in eukaryotes
   5484..6072    +  rep_origin     ori: high-copy-number ColE1/pMB1/pBR322/pUC origin of replication
   6258..6400    -  misc_feature   bom: basis of mobility region from pBR322
   6502..6693    -  CDS            rop: Rop protein, which maintains plasmids at low copy number; rop
   6710..175     +  CDS            YPB1_ECOLX (across the origin): Protein predicted: Swiss-Prot protein existence level 4. From Escherichia coli.
