[The description below was written by a language model from this plasmid's Addgene catalogue record and pLannotate feature annotations shown in this document.]
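Description:
pET28a-Hook3 N68A, W69A, K77A is a 6,915 bp bacterial expression plasmid built on the pET28a backbone for producing a mutant N-terminal fragment of the human cargo adaptor Hook3 for purification. It is maintained in E. coli through a ColE1/pBR322-type origin accompanied by the bom and rop elements, and is selected with kanamycin via the aph(3')-Ia gene. An f1 origin is also present. The record lists a standard cloning strain for propagation and a DE3 lysogen, which supplies T7 RNA polymerase, for protein production.

Expression is driven by a T7 promoter placed immediately upstream of a lac operator, and the plasmid carries its own lacI gene, so transcription is repressed until IPTG is added. A T7 gene 10 ribosome binding site starts translation of an open reading frame that begins with the vector's N-terminal 6xHis tag, thrombin cleavage site and T7 leader. This is followed by a Strep-tag II, superfolder GFP, and then the 717 bp insert encoding Hook3 residues 1–239 with the substitutions N68A, W69A and K77A. The insert was introduced by Gibson assembly. The T7 terminator lies downstream. The feature table also detects the vector's His-coding segment after the insert, but the record lists only N-terminal tags and does not say whether that segment is translated.

The dual affinity tags allow tandem purification, and the GFP fusion gives a fluorescent protein. The associated publication concerns assembly and activation of dynein–dynactin by Hook3, so this triple mutant presumably serves in that analysis, though the record does not state the specific effect of the mutations.
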