Addgene plasmid #74619: pET28a-Hook3 N68A, W69A, K77A
Purpose: Expresses a triple mutant truncation of Hook3 in bacteria for purification
Depositing lab: Ron Vale. Depositing organization: University of California, San Francisco (UCSF). Publication: Assembly and activation of dynein-dynactin by the cargo adaptor protein Hook3. Schroeder CM, Vale RD. J Cell Biol. 2016 Aug 1;214(3):309-18. doi: 10.1083/jcb.201604002. PubMed 27482052.
Backbone
  Vector backbone: pET28a
  Backbone size w/o insert (bp): 6198
  Total vector size (bp): 6915
  Vector type: Bacterial Expression
Growth in bacteria
  Bacterial resistance: Kanamycin, 50 μg/mL
  Growth temperature: 37°C
  Growth strain: DH5alpha
  Growth instructions: BL21(DE3) for protein production
  Copy number: Unknown
Gene/Insert
  Gene/Insert name: human Hook3 amino acids 1-239, N68A, W69A, K77A (alt name: HOOK3)
  Species: H. sapiens (human)
  Insert size (bp): 717
  GenBank ID: NM_032410
  Entrez Gene: HOOK3 (a.k.a. HK3)
  Promoter: T7
  Tag / fusion protein: superfolder GFP (N terminal on insert); Strep II (N terminal on insert); 6x His (N terminal on insert)
  Cloning method: Gibson Cloning
  Sequencing primers: 5′ GFP-F; 3′ T7 Terminal
Terms and licenses: Academic/Nonprofit Terms; Industry Terms: Not Available to Industry
How to cite: pET28a-Hook3 N68A, W69A, K77A was a gift from Ron Vale (Addgene plasmid # 74619 ; http://n2t.net/addgene:74619 ; RRID:Addgene_74619)
