>Addgene plasmid #74619 | pET28a-Hook3 N68A, W69A, K77A | addgene partial sequence | sequence record 146515 | pBRrevBam 5'-GGTGATGTCGGCGATATAGG-3'
CGCCGGTGATGCCGGCCACGATGCGTCCGGCGTAGAGGATCGAGATCTCGATCCCGCGAAATTAATACGA
CTCACTATAGGGGAATTGTGAGCGGATAACAATTCCCCTCTAGAAATAATTTTGTTTAACTTTAAGAAGG
AGATATACATGGGCAGCAGCCATCATCATCATCATCACAGCAGCGGCCTGGTGCCGCGCGGCAGCCATAT
GGCTAGCATGACTGGTGGACAGCAAATGGGTCGCGGATCCGAATTCTGGAGTCATCCACAATTTGAGAAG
GGCGGCGGCAGTGGCGGCGGCAGTGGCGGCAGTGCCTGGAGCCACCCGCAGTTCGAAAAAGGCAGTATGA
GCAAAGGAGAAGAACTTTTCACTGGAGTTGTCCCAATTCTTGTTGAATTAGATGGTGATGTTAATGGGCA
CAAATTTTCTGTCCGTGGAGAGGGTGAAGGTGATGCTACAAACGGAAAACTCACCCTTAAATTTATTTGC
ACTACTGGAAAACTACCTGTTCCGTGGCCAACACTTGTCACTACTCTGACCTATGGTGTTCAATGCTTTT
CCCGTTATCCGGATCACATGAAACGGCATGACTTTTTCAAGAGTGCCATGCCCGAAGGTTATGTACAGGA
ACGCACTATATCTTTCAAAGATGACGGGACCTACAAGACGCGTGCTGAAGTCAAGTTTGAAGGTGATACC
CTTGTTAATCGTATCGAGTTAAAGGGTATTGATTTTAAAGAAGATGGAAACATTCTTGGACACAAACTCG
AATACAACTTTAACTCACACAATGTATACATCACGGCAGACAAACAAAAGAATGGAATCAAAGCTAACTT
CAAAATTCGCCACAACGTTGAAGATGGTTCCGTTCAACTAGCAGACCATTATCAACAAAATACTCCAATT
GGCGATGGCCCTGTCCTTTTACCAGACAACCATTACCTG
