>Addgene plasmid #74619 | pET28a-Hook3 N68A, W69A, K77A | addgene partial sequence | sequence record 146516 | T7term 5'-GCTAGTTATTGCTCAGCGG-3'
CTTCCTTTCGGGCTTTGTTAGCAGCCGGATCTCAGTGGTGGTGGTGGTGGTGCTCGAGTGCGGCCGCTTA
TGGACTGTTAGGGTCTTCTATAGAATCAGATTGATTGAGTCTTTCCATTAATACCTGATTCTCTGCCAAC
AAACTACTTTTCTCTTCCTGCAATGCTGCAACCTGCATATCCAGTTCATGGCATCTTTGAGCAATTTCTT
CCTTTGCTGACAAAGCTTCATTTAGTTCCTCTGTAGTTTTCTTCAGCTGACGATCAAGGTCAACATAGGC
ATCATTTCCAGCAGAGACAGGAGATTCTTTACTCATCAGCTCTTGAATGGCTGTCATGACAACATGTTGA
ACAGATTCCTCCATCATCATAATGGCTTGGATGTACTCTTGCTTCTGTTCACAGTTCACAGCACAGCCTA
AGATGAGCTGAAGCATCCTTCCAAGCTCTGCTGCATCAGAATGCTCCCCAATAAGGTTCACATCAGGAAG
GGTAAAGTCATTAATTTGCTGTCCTAAAATCTCATGATTATAATCCAAGATTCCTTTTAAAATTTTTGCT
AAATTGCTTATCTTTAGCCTTGCTGCATCTCCTACTTCAGTTTTGATTCTGTTTAGCCAATTTTCATCAA
AATATGCAGGATCTATCTTTTGAAGAACCTGGGCCATCACAACCCCATTCGTTAAATCTTCCACGGTCTG
GCATGGTGCATCCACATTAAATGTCTGGATCCAAGTGAGGAGGCTCTCGCACAGCTCCGCCCGCTCCAGC
GACTCTACGCTGAACATGGTACCACCTCCACCCCCCTGAAAATACAGATTTTCGGATCCTTTGTAGAGCT
CATCCATGCCATGTGTAATCCCAGCAGCAGTTACAAACTCAAGAAGGACCATGTGGTCACGCTTTTCGTT
GGGATCTTTCGAAAGGACAGATTGTGTCGACAGGTAATGGTTGTCTGGTAAAAGGACAG
